>Addgene plasmid #233914 | RMCE ABCDE>ala DNA-PKcs | addgene full sequence | sequence record 468237 | Addgene NGS Result
ATTCTTGAAGACGAAAGGGCCTCGTGATACGCCTATTTTTATAGGTTAATGTCATGATAATAATGGTTTC
TTAGACGTCAGGTGGCACTTTTCGGGGAAATGTGCGCGGAACCCCTATTTGTTTATTTTTCTAAATACAT
TCAAATATGTATCCGCTCATGAGACAATAACCCTGATAAATGCTTCAATAATATTGAAAAAGGAAGAGTA
TGAGTATTCAACATTTCCGTGTCGCCCTTATTCCCTTTTTTGCGGCATTTTGCCTTCCTGTTTTTGCTCA
CCCAGAAACGCTGGTGAAAGTAAAAGATGCTGAAGATCAGTTGGGTGCACGAGTGGGTTACATCGAACTG
GATCTCAACAGCGGTAAGATCCTTGAGAGTTTTCGCCCCGAAGAACGTTTTCCAATGATGAGCACTTTTA
AAGTTCTGCTATGTGGCGCGGTATTATCCCGTGTTGACGCCGGGCAAGAGCAACTCGGTCGCCGCATACA
CTATTCTCAGAATGACTTGGTTGAGTACTCACCAGTCACAGAAAAGCATCTTACGGATGGCATGACAGTA
AGAGAATTATGCAGTGCTGCCATAACCATGAGTGATAACACTGCGGCCAACTTACTTCTGACAACGATCG
GAGGACCGAAGGAGCTAACCGCTTTTTTGCACAACATGGGGGATCATGTAACTCGCCTTGATCGTTGGGA
ACCGGAGCTGAATGAAGCCATACCAAACGACGAGCGTGACACCACGATGCCTGCAGCAATGGCAACAACG
TTGCGCAAACTATTAACTGGCGAACTACTTACTCTAGCTTCCCGGCAACAATTAATAGACTGGATGGAGG
CGGATAAAGTTGCAGGACCACTTCTGCGCTCGGCCCTTCCGGCTGGCTGGTTTATTGCTGATAAATCTGG
AGCCGGTGAGCGTGGGTCTCGCGGTATCATTGCAGCACTGGGGCCAGATGGTAAGCCCTCCCGTATCGTA
GTTATCTACACGACGGGGAGTCAGGCAACTATGGATGAACGAAATAGACAGATCGCTGAGATAGGTGCCT
CACTGATTAAGCATTGGTAACTGTCAGACCAAGTTTACTCATATATACTTTAGATTGATTTAAAACTTCA
TTTTTAATTTAAAAGGATCTAGGTGAAGATCCTTTTTGATAATCTCATGACCAAAATCCCTTAACGTGAG
TTTTCGTTCCACTGAGCGTCAGACCCCGTAGAAAAGATCAAAGGATCTTCTTGAGATCCTTTTTTTCTGC
GCGTAATCTGCTGCTTGCAAACAAAAAAACCACCGCTACCAGCGGTGGTTTGTTTGCCGGATCAAGAGCT
ACCAACTCTTTTTCCGAAGGTAACTGGCTTCAGCAGAGCGCAGATACCAAATACTGTCCTTCTAGTGTAG
CCGTAGTTAGGCCACCACTTCAAGAACTCTGTAGCACCGCCTACATACCTCGCTCTGCTAATCCTGTTAC
CAGTGGCTGCTGCCAGTGGCGATAAGTCGTGTCTTACCGGGTTGGACTCAAGACGATAGTTACCGGATAA
GGCGCAGCGGTCGGGCTGAACGGGGGGTTCGTGCACACAGCCCAGCTTGGAGCGAACGACCTACACCGAA
CTGAGATACCTACAGCGTGAGCTATGAGAAAGCGCCACGCTTCCCGAAGGGAGAAAGGCGGACAGGTATC
CGGTAAGCGGCAGGGTCGGAACAGGAGAGCGCACGAGGGAGCTTCCAGGGGGAAACGCCTGGTATCTTTA
TAGTCCTGTCGGGTTTCGCCACCTCTGACTTGAGCGTCGATTTTTGTGATGCTCGTCAGGGGGGCGGAGC
CTATGGAAAAACGCCAGCAACGCGGCCTTTTTACGGTTCCTGGCCTTTTGCTGGCCTTTTGCTCACATGT
TCTTTCCTGCGTTATCCCCTGATTCTGTGGATAACCGTATTACCGCCTTTGAGTGAGCTGATACCGCTCG
CCGCAGCCGAACGACCGAGCGCAGCGAGTCAGTGAGCGAGGAAGCGGAAGAGCGCCTGATGCGGTATTTT
CTCCTTACGCATCTGTGCGGTATTTCACACCGCAAGCGGATAACAATTTCACACAGGAAACAGCTATGAC
CATGATTACGCCAAGCTTGCATGCCTGCAGGGGATAACTTCGTATAATGTATGCTATACGAAGTTATGGG
GCCGCTCTAGCCTCGAGGCCGGCCGTAATGAGACGCACAAACTAATATCACAAACTGGAAATGTCTATCA
ATATATAGTTGCTCTAGTTATTAATAGTAATCAATTACGGGGTCATTAGTTCATAGCCCATATATGGAGT
TCCGCGTTACATAACTTACGGTAAATGGCCCGCCTGGCTGACCGCCCAACGACCCCCGCCCATTGACGTC
AATAATGACGTATGTTCCCATAGTAACGCCAATAGGGACTTTCCATTGACGTCAATGGGTGGAGTATTTA
CGGTAAACTGCCCACTTGGCAGTACATCAAGTGTATCATATGCCAAGTACGCCCCCTATTGACGTCAATG
ACGGTAAATGGCCCGCCTGGCATTATGCCCAGTACATGACCTTATGGGACTTTCCTACTTGGCAGTACAT
CTACGTATTAGTCATCGCTATTACCATGCATGGTCGAGGTGAGCCCCACGTTCTGCTTCACTCTCCCCAT
CTCCCCCCCCTCCCCACCCCCAATTTTGTATTTATTTATTTTTTAATTATTTTGTGCAGCGATGGGGGCG
GGGGGGGGGGGGGGGGGGGCCCGGGGGGGGGGGGGGGGGGGGGGGGGGGGGGGGGGGGGGGGGGGGGGCG
AGGGGGAGGGGTGCGGCGGCGGCCAATCGGAGCGGCGCGCTCCGAAAGTTTCCTTTTATGGCGGGGGGGC
GGCGGCGGGGGCCCTATAAAAAGCGAAGCGCGCGGCGGGCGGGAGTCGCTGCGCGCTGCCTTCGCCCCGT
GCCCCGCTCCGCCGCCGCCTCGCGCCGCCCGCCCCGGCTCTGACTGACCGCGTTACTCCCACAGGTGAGC
GGGCGGGACGGCCCTTCTCCTTCGGGCTGTAATTAGCATCACGCGTGGTTTTTCCGCTAGCCATGGCGGG
CTCCGGAGCCGGTGTGCGTTGCTCCCTGCTGCGGCTGCAGGAGACCTTGTCCGCTGCGGACCGCTGCGGT
GCTGCCCTGGCCGGTCATCAACTGATCCGCGGCCTGGGGCAGGAATGCGTCCTGAGCAGCAGCCCCGCGG
TGCTGGCATTACAGACATCTTTAGTTTTTTCCAGAGATTTCGGTTTGCTTGTATTTGTCCGGAAGTCACT
CAACAGTATTGAATTTCGTGAATGTAGAGAAGAAATCCTAAAGTTTTTATGTATTTTCTTAGAAAAAATG
GGCCAGAAGATCGCACCTTACTCTGTTGAAATTAAGAACACTTGTACCAGTGTTTATACAAAAGATAGAG
CTGCTAAATGTAAAATTCCAGCCCTGGACCTTCTTATTAAGTTACTTCAGACTTTTAGAAGTTCTAGACT
CATGGATGAATTTAAAATTGGAGAATTATTTAGTAAATTCTATGGAGAACTTGCATTGAAAAAAAAAATA
CCAGATACAGTTTTAGAAAAAGTATATGAGCTCCTAGGATTATTGGGTGAAGTTCATCCTAGTGAGATGA
TAAATAATGCAGAAAACCTGTTCCGCGCTTTTCTGGGTGAACTTAAGACCCAGATGACATCAGCAGTAAG
AGAGCCCAAACTACCTGTTCTGGCAGGATGTCTGAAGGGGTTGTCCTCACTTCTGTGCAACTTCACTAAG
TCCATGGAAGAAGATCCCCAGACTTCAAGGGAGATTTTTAATTTTGTACTAAAGGCAATTCGTCCTCAGA
TTGATCTGAAGAGATATGCTGTGCCCTCAGCTGGCTTGCGCCTATTTGCCCTGCATGCATCTCAGTTTAG
CACCTGCCTTCTGGACAACTACGTGTCTCTATTTGAAGTCTTGTTAAAGTGGTGTGCCCACACAAATGTA
GAATTGAAAAAAGCTGCACTTTCAGCCCTGGAATCCTTTCTGAAACAGGTTTCTAATATGGTGGCGAAAA
ATGCAGAAATGCATAAAAATAAACTGCAGTACTTTATGGAGCAGTTTTATGGAATCATCAGAAATGTGGA
TTCGAACAACAAGGAGTTATCTATTGCTATCCGTGGATATGGACTTTTTGCAGGACCGTGCAAGGTTATA
AACGCAAAAGATGTTGACTTCATGTACGTTGAGCTCATTCAGCGCTGCAAGCAGATGTTCCTCACCCAGA
CAGACACTGGTGACGACCGTGTTTATCAGATGCCAAGCTTCCTCCAGTCTGTTGCAAGCGTCTTGCTGTA
CCTTGACACAGTTCCTGAGGTGTATACTCCAGTTCTGGAGCACCTCGTGGTGATGCAGATAGACAGTTTC
CCACAGTACAGTCCAAAAATGCAGCTGGTGTGTTGCAGAGCCATAGTGAAGGTGTTCCTAGCTTTGGCAG
CAAAAGGGCCAGTTCTCAGGAATTGCATTAGTACTGTGGTGCATCAGGGTTTAATCAGAATATGTTCTAA
ACCAGTGGTCCTTCCAAAGGGCCCTGAGTCTGAATCTGAAGACCACCGTGCTTCAGGGGAAGTCAGAACT
GGCAAATGGAAGGTGCCCACATACAAAGACTACGTGGATCTCTTCAGACATCTCCTGAGCTCTGACCAGA
TGATGGATTCTATTTTAGCAGATGAAGCATTTTTCTCTGTGAATTCCTCCAGTGAAAGTCTGAATCATTT
ACTTTATGATGAATTTGTAAAATCCGTTTTGAAGATTGTTGAGAAATTGGATCTTACACTTGAAATACAG
ACTGTTGGGGAACAAGAGAATGGAGATGAGGCGCCTGGTGTTTGGATGATCCCAACTTCAGATCCAGCGG
CTAACTTGCATCCAGCTAAACCTAAAGATTTTTCGGCTTTCATTAACCTGGTGGAATTTTGCAGAGAGAT
TCTCCCTGAGAAACAAGCAGAATTTTTTGAACCATGGGTGTACTCATTTTCATATGAATTAATTTTGCAA
TCTACAAGGTTGCCCCTCATCAGTGGTTTCTACAAATTGCTTTCTATTACAGTAAGAAATGCCAAGAAAA
TAAAATATTTCGAGGGAGTTAGTCCAAAGAGTCTGAAACACTCTCCTGAAGACCCAGAAAAGTATTCTTG
CTTTGCTTTATTTGTGAAATTTGGCAAAGAGGTGGCAGTTAAAATGAAGCAGTACAAAGATGAACTTTTG
GCCTCTTGTTTGACCTTTCTTCTGTCCTTGCCACACAACATCATTGAACTCGATGTTAGAGCCTACGTTC
CTGCACTGCAGATGGCTTTCAAACTGGGCCTGAGCTATACCCCCTTGGCAGAAGTAGGCCTGAATGCTCT
AGAAGAATGGTCAATTTATATTGACAGACATGTAATGCAGCCTTATTACAAAGACATTCTCCCCTGCCTG
GATGGATACCTGAAGACTTCAGCCTTGTCAGATGAGACCAAGAATAACTGGGAAGTGTCAGCTCTTTCTC
GGGCTGCCCAGAAAGGATTTAATAAAGTGGTGTTAAAGCATCTGAAGAAGACAAAGAACCTTTCATCAAA
CGAAGCAATATCCTTAGAAGAAATAAGAATTAGAGTAGTACAAATGCTTGGATCTCTAGGAGGACAAATA
AACAAAAATCTTCTGACAGTCACGTCCTCAGATGAGATGATGAAGAGCTATGTGGCCTGGGACAGAGAGA
AGCGGCTGAGCTTTGCAGTGCCCTTTAGAGAGATGAAACCTGTCATTTTCCTGGATGTGTTCCTGCCTCG
AGTCACAGAATTAGCGCTCACAGCCAGTGACAGACAAACTAAGGTTGCAGCCTGTGAACTTTTACATAGC
ATGGTTATGTTTATGTTGGGCAAAGCCACGCAGATGCCAGAAGGGGGACAGGGAGCCCCACCCATGTACC
AGCTCTATAAGCGGACGTTTCCTGTGCTGCTTCGACTTGCGTGTGATGTTGATCAGGTGACAAGGCAACT
GTATGAGCCACTAGTTATGCAGCTGATTCACTGGTTCACTAACAACAAGAAATTTGAAAGTCAGGATACT
GTTGCCTTACTAGAAGCTATATTGGATGGAATTGTGGACCCTGTTGACAGTACTTTAAGAGATTTTTGTG
GTCGGTGTATTCGAGAATTCCTTAAATGGTCCATTAAGCAAATAACACCACAGCAGCAGGAGAAGAGTCC
AGTAAACACCAAATCGCTTTTCAAGCGACTTTATAGCCTTGCGCTTCACCCCAATGCTTTCAAGAGGCTG
GGAGCATCACTTGCCTTTAATAATATCTACAGGGAATTCAGGGAAGAAGAGTCTCTGGTGGAACAGTTTG
TGTTTGAAGCCTTGGTGATATACATGGAGAGTCTGGCCTTAGCACATGCAGATGAGAAGTCCTTAGGTAC
AATTCAACAGTGTTGTGATGCCATTGATCACCTATGCCGCATCATTGAAAAGAAGCATGTTTCTTTAAAT
AAAGCAAAGAAACGACGTTTGCCGCGAGGATTTCCACCTTCCGCATCATTGTGTTTATTGGATCTGGTCA
AGTGGCTTTTAGCTCATTGTGGGAGGCCCCAGACAGAATGTCGACACAAATCCATTGAACTCTTTTATAA
ATTCGTTCCTTTATTGCCAGGCAACAGATCCCCTAATTTGTGGCTGAAAGATGTTCTCAAGGAAGAAGGT
GTCTCTTTTCTCATCAACACCTTTGAGGGGGGTGGCTGTGGCCAGCCCTCGGGCATCCTGGCCCAGCCCA
CCCTCTTGTACCTTCGGGGGCCATTCAGCCTGCAGGCCACGCTATGCTGGCTGGACCTGCTCCTGGCCGC
GTTGGAGTGCTACAACACGTTCATTGGCGAGAGAACTGTAGGAGCGCTCCAGGTCCTAGGTACTGAAGCC
CAGTCTTCACTTTTGAAAGCAGTGGCTTTCTTCTTAGAAAGCATTGCCATGCATGACATTATAGCAGCAG
AAAAGTGCTTTGGCACTGGGGCAGCAGGTAACAGAACAAGCCCACAAGAGGGAGAAAGGTACAACTACAG
CAAATGCACCGTTGTGGTCCGGATTATGGAGTTTACCACGACTCTGCTAAACACCTCCCCGGAAGGATGG
AAGCTCCTGAAGAAGGACTTGTGTAATACACACCTGATGAGAGTCCTGGTGCAGACGCTGTGTGAGCCCG
CAAGCATAGGTTTCAACATCGGAGACGTCCAGGTTATGGCTCATCTTCCTGATGTTTGTGTGAATCTGAT
GAAAGCTCTAAAGATGTCCCCATACAAAGATATCCTAGAGACCCATCTGAGAGAGAAAATAACAGCACAG
AGCATTGAGGAGCTTTGTGCCGTCAACTTGTATGGCCCTGACGCGCAAGTGGACAGGAGCAGGCTGGCTG
CTGTTGTGTCTGCCTGTAAACAGCTTCACAGAGCTGGGCTTCTGCATAATATATTACCGTCTCAGTCCAC
AGATTTGCATCATTCTGTTGGCACAGAACTTCTTTCCCTGGTTTATAAAGGCATTGCCCCTGGAGATGAG
AGACAGTGTCTGCCTTCTCTAGACCTCAGTTGTAAGCAGCTGGCCAGCGGACTTCTGGAGTTAGCCTTTG
CTTTTGGAGGACTGTGTGAGCGCCTTGTGAGTCTTCTCCTGAACCCAGCGGTGCTGTCCACGGCGTCCTT
GGGCAGCTCACAGGGCAGCGTCATCCACTTCTCCCATGGGGAGTATTTCTATAGCTTGTTCTCAGAAACG
ATCAACACGGAATTATTGAAAAATCTGGATCTTGCTGTATTGGAGCTCATGCAGTCTTCAGTGGATAATA
CCAAAATGGTGAGTGCCGTTTTGAACGGCATGTTAGACCAGAGCTTCAGGGAGCGAGCAAACCAGAAACA
CCAAGGACTGAAACTTGCGACTACAATTCTGCAACACTGGAAGAAGTGTGATTCATGGTGGGCCAAAGAT
TCCCCTCTCGAAACTAAAATGGCAGTGCTGGCCTTACTGGCAAAAATTTTACAGATTGATTCATCTGTAT
CTTTTAATACAAGTCATGGTTCATTCCCTGAAGTCTTTACAACATATATTAGTCTACTTGCTGACACAAA
GCTGGATCTACATTTAAAGGGCCAAGCTGTCACTCTTCTTCCATTCTTCACCAGCCTCACTGGAGGCAGT
CTGGAGGAACTTAGACGTGTTCTGGAGCAGCTCATCGTTGCTCACTTCCCCATGCAGTCCAGGGAATTTC
CTCCAGGAACTCCGCGGTTCAATAATTATGTGGACTGCATGAAAAAGTTTCTAGATGCATTGGAATTATC
TCAAAGCCCTATGTTGTTGGAATTGATGACAGAAGTTCTTTGTCGGGAACAGCAGCATGTCATGGAAGAA
TTATTTCAATCCAGTTTCAGGAGGATTGCCAGAAGGGGTTCATGTGTCACACAAGTAGGCCTTCTGGAAA
GCGTGTATGAAATGTTCAGGAAGGATGACCCCCGCCTAAGTTTCACACGCCAGTCCTTTGTGGACCGCTC
CCTCCTCACTCTGCTGTGGCACTGTAGCCTGGATGCTTTGAGAGAATTCTTCAGCACAATTGTGGTGGAT
GCCATTGATGTGTTGAAGTCCAGGTTTACAAAGCTAAATGAATCTACCTTTGATACTCAAATCACCAAGA
AGATGGGCTACTATAAGATTCTAGACGTGATGTATTCTCGCCTTCCCAAAGATGATGTTCATGCTAAGGA
ATCAAAAATTAATCAAGTTTTCCATGGCTCGTGTATTACAGAAGGAAATGAACTTACAAAGACATTGATT
AAATTGTGCTACGATGCATTTACAGAGAACATGGCAGGAGAGAATCAGCTGCTGGAGAGGAGAAGACTTT
ACCATTGTGCAGCATACAACTGCGCCATATCTGTCATCTGCTGTGTCTTCAATGAGTTAAAATTTTACCA
AGGTTTTCTGTTTAGTGAAAAACCAGAAAAGAACTTGCTTATTTTTGAAAATCTGATCGACCTGAAGCGC
CGCTATAATTTTCCTGTAGAAGTTGAGGTTCCTATGGAAAGAAAGAAAAAGTACATTGAAATTAGGAAAG
AAGCCAGAGAAGCAGCAAATGGGGATTCAGATGGTCCTTCCTATATGTCTTCCCTGTCATATTTGGCAGA
CAGTACCCTGAGTGAGGAAATGAGTCAATTTGATTTCTCAACCGGAGTTCAGAGCTATTCATACAGCTCC
CAAGACCCTAGACCTGCCACTGGTCGTTTTCGGAGACGGGAGCAGCGGGACCCCACGGTGCATGATGATG
TGCTGGAGCTGGAGATGGACGAGCTCAATCGGCATGAGTGCATGGCGCCCCTGACGGCCCTGGTCAAGCA
CATGCACAGAAGCCTGGGCCCGCCTCAAGGAGAAGAGGATTCAGTGCCAAGAGATCTTCCTTCTTGGATG
AAATTCCTCCATGGCAAACTGGGAAATCCAATAGTACCATTAAATATCCGTCTCTTCTTAGCCAAGCTTG
TTATTAATACAGAAGAGGTCTTTCGCCCTTACGCGAAGCACTGGCTTAGCCCCTTGCTGCAGCTGGCTGC
TTCTGAAAACAATGGAGGAGAAGGAATTCACTACATGGTGGTTGAGATAGTGGCCACTATTCTTTCATGG
ACAGGCTTGGCCACTCCAACAGGGGTCCCTAAAGATGAAGTGTTAGCAAATCGATTGCTTAATTTCCTAA
TGAAACATGTCTTTCATCCAAAAAGAGCTGTGTTTAGACACAACCTTGAAATTATAAAGACCCTTGTCGA
GTGCTGGAAGGATTGTTTATCCATCCCTTATAGGTTAATATTTGAAAAGTTTTCCGGTAAAGATCCTAAT
TCTAAAGACAACTCAGTAGGGATTCAATTGCTAGGCATCGTGATGGCCAATGACCTGCCTCCCTATGACC
CACAGTGTGGCATCCAGAGTAGCGAATACTTCCAGGCTTTGGTGAATAATATGTCCTTTGTAAGATATAA
AGAAGTGTATGCCGCTGCAGCAGAAGTTCTAGGACTTATACTTCGATATGTTATAGAGAGAAAAAACATA
CTGGAGGAGTCTCTGTGTGAACTGGTTGCGAAACAATTGAAGCAACATCAGAATACTATGGAGGACAAGT
TTATTGTGTGCTTGAACAAAGTGACCAAGAGCTTCCCTCCTCTTGCAGACAGGTTCATGAATGCTGTGTT
CTTTCTGCTGCCAAAATTTCATGGAGTGTTGAAAACACTCTGTCTGGAGGTGGTACTTTGTCGTGTGGAG
GGAATGACAGAGCTGTACTTCCAGTTAAAGAGCAAGGACTTCGTTCAAGTCATGAGACATAGAGATGATG
AAAGACAAAAAGTATGTTTGGACATAATTTATAAGATGATGCCAAAGTTAAAACCAGTAGAACTCCGAGA
ACTTCTGAACCCCGTTGTGGAATTCGTTTCCCATCCTTCTACAACATGTAGGGAACAAATGTATAATATT
CTCATGTGGATTCATGATAATTACAGAGATCCAGAAAGTGAGACAGATAATGACTCCCAGGAAATATTTA
AGTTGGCAAAAGATGTGCTGATTCAAGGATTGATCGATGAGAACCCTGGACTTCAATTAATTATTCGAAA
TTTCTGGAGCCATGAAACTAGGTTACCTTCAAATACCTTGGACCGGTTGCTGGCACTAAATTCCTTATAT
TCTCCTAAGATAGAAGTGCACTTTTTAAGTTTAGCAACAAATTTTCTGCTCGAAATGACCAGCATGAGCC
CAGATTATCCAAACCCCATGTTCGAGCATCCTCTGTCAGAATGCGAATTTCAGGAATATACCATTGATTC
TGATTGGCGTTTCCGAAGTACTGTTCTCACTCCGATGTTTGTGGAGGCTCAGGCCGCTCAGGGCACTCTC
CAGACCCGTGCTCAGGAAGGGGCTCTCTCAGCTCGCTGGCCAGTGGCAGGGCAGATAAGGGCCGCTCAGC
AGCAGCATGACTTCACACTGGCCCAGACTGCAGATGGAAGAAGCTCATTTGATTGGCTGACCGGGAGCAG
CACTGACCCGCTGGTCGACCACACCAGTCCCTCATCTGACTCCTTGCTGTTTGCCCACAAGAGGAGTGAA
AGGTTACAGAGAGCACCCTTGAAGTCAGTGGGGCCTGATTTTGGGAAAAAAAGGCTGGGCCTTCCAGGGG
ACGAGGTGGATAACAAAGTGAAAGGTGCGGCCGGCCGGACGGACCTACTACGACTGCGCAGACGGTTTAT
GAGGGACCAGGAGAAGCTCAGTTTGATGTATGCCAGAAAAGGCGTTGCTGAGCAAAAACGAGAGAAGGAA
ATCAAGAGTGAGTTAAAAATGAAGCAGGATGCCCAGGTCGTTCTGTACAGAAGCTACCGGCACGGAGACC
TTCCTGACATTCAGATCAAGCACAGCAGCCTCATCACCCCGTTACAGGCCGTGGCCCAGAGGGACCCAAT
AATTGCAAAACAGCTCTTTAGCAGCTTGTTTTCTGGAATTTTGAAAGAGATGGATAAATTTAAGACACTG
TCTGAAAAAAACAACATCACTCAAAAGTTGCTTCAAGACTTCAATCGTTTTCTTAATACCACCTTCTCTT
TCTTTCCACCCTTTGTCTCTTGTATTCAGGACATTAGCTGTCAGCACGCAGCCCTGCTGAGCCTCGACCC
AGCGGCTGTTAGCGCTGGTTGCCTGGCCAGCCTACAGCAGCCCGTGGGCATCCGCCTGCTAGAGGAGGCT
CTGCTCTGCCTGCTGCCTGCTGAGCTGCCCGCCAAGCGAGTCCGTGGGAAGGCCCGCCCCCCTCCTGATG
TCCTCAGATGGGTGGAGCTTGCTAAGCTGTATAGATCAATTGGAGAATACGACGTCCTCCGTGGGATTTT
TACCAGTGAGATAGGAACAAAGCAAATCACTCAGAGTGCATTATTAGCAGAAGCCAGAAGTGATTATTCT
GAAGCTGCTAAGCAGTATGATGAGGCTCTCAATAAACAAGACTGGGTAGATGGTGAGCCCACAGAAGCCG
AGAAGGATTTTTGGGAACTTGCATCCCTTGACTGTTACAACCACCTTGCTGAGTGGAAATCACTTGAATA
CTGTTCTACAGCCAGTATAGACAGTGAGAACCCCCCAGACCTAAATAAAATCTGGAGTGAACCATTTTAT
CAGGAAACATATCTACCTTACATGATCCGCAGCAAGCTGAAGCTGCTGCTCCAGGGAGAGGCTGACCAGT
CCCTGCTGACATTTATTGACAAAGCTATGCACGGGGAGCTCCAGAAGGCGATTCTAGAGCTTCATTACAG
TCAAGAGCTGAGTCTGCTTTACCTCCTGCAAGATGATGTTGACAGAGCCAAATATTACATTCAAAATGGC
ATTCAGAGTTTTATGCAGAATTATTCTAGTATTGATGTCCTCTTACACCAAAGTAGACTCACCAAATTGC
AGTCTGTACAGGCTTTAACAGAAATTCAGGAGTTCATCAGCTTTATAAGCAAACAAGGCAATTTATCATC
TCAAGTTCCCCTTAAGAGACTTCTGAACACCTGGGCAAACAGATATCCAGATGCTAAAATGGACCCAATG
AACATCTGGGATGACATCATCACAAATCGATGTTTCTTTCTCAGCAAAATAGAGGAGAAGCTTACCCCTC
TTCCAGAAGATAATAGTATGAATGTGGATCAAGATGGAGACCCCAGTGACAGGATGGAAGTGCAAGAGCA
GGAAGAAGATATCAGCTCCCTGATCAGGAGTTGCAAGTTTTCCATGAAAATGAAGATGATAGACAGTGCC
CGGAAGCAGAACAATTTCTCACTTGCTATGAAACTACTGAAGGAGCTGCATAAAGAGTCAAAAACCAGAG
ACGATTGGCTGGTGAGCTGGGTGCAGAGCTACTGCCGCCTGAGCCACTGCCGGAGCCGGTCCCAGGGCTG
CTCTGAGCAGGTGCTCACTGTGCTGAAAACAGTCTCTTTGTTGGATGAGAACAACGTGTCAAGCTACTTA
AGCAAAAATATTCTGGCTTTCCGTGACCAGAACATTCTCTTGGGTACAACTTACAGGATCATAGCGAATG
CTCTCAGCAGTGAGCCAGCCTGCCTTGCTGAAATCGAGGAGGACAAGGCTAGAAGAATCTTAGAGCTTTC
TGGATCCAGTTCAGAGGATTCAGAGAAGGTGATCGCGGGTCTGTACCAGAGAGCATTCCAGCACCTCTCT
GAGGCTGTGCAGGCGGCTGAGGAGGAGGCCCAGCCTCCCTCCTGGAGCTGTGGGCCTGCAGCTGGGGTGA
TTGATGCTTACATGACGCTGGCAGATTTCTGTGACCAACAGCTGCGCAAGGAGGAAGAGAATGCATCAGT
TACTGATTCTGCAGAACTGCAGGCGTATCCAGCACTTGTGGTGGAGAAAATGTTGAAAGCTTTAAAATTA
AATTCCAATGAAGCCAGATTGAAGTTTCCTAGATTACTTCAGATTATAGAACGGTATCCAGAGGAGACTT
TGAGCCTCATGACAAAAGAGATCTCTTCCGTTCCCTGCTGGCAGTTCATCAGCTGGATCAGCCACATGGT
GGCCTTACTGGACAAAGACCAAGCCGTTGCTGTTCAGCACTCTGTGGAAGAAATCACTGATAACTACCCG
CAGGCTATTGTTTATCCCTTCATCATAAGCAGCGAAAGCTATTCCTTCAAGGATACTTCTACTGGTCATA
AGAATAAGGAGTTTGTGGCAAGGATTAAAAGTAAGTTGGATCAAGGAGGAGTGATTCAAGATTTTATTAA
TGCCTTAGATCAGCTCTCTAATCCTGAACTGCTCTTTAAGGATTGGAGCAATGATGTAAGAGCTGAACTA
GCAAAAACCCCTGTAAATAAAAAAAACATTGAAAAAATGTATGAAAGAATGTATGCAGCCTTGGGTGACC
CAAAGGCTCCAGGCCTGGGGGCCTTTAGAAGGAAGTTTATTCAGACTTTTGGAAAAGAATTTGATAAACA
TTTTGGGAAAGGAGGTTCTAAACTACTGAGAATGAAGCTCAGTGACTTCAACGACATTACCAACATGCTA
CTTTTAAAAATGAACAAAGACTCAAAGCCCCCTGGGAATCTGAAAGAATGTTCACCCTGGATGAGCGACT
TCAAAGTGGAGTTCCTGAGAAATGAGCTGGAGATTCCCGGTCAGTATGACGGTAGGGGAAAGCCATTGCC
AGAGTACCACGTGCGAATCGCCGGGTTTGATGAGCGGGTGACAGTCATGGCGTCTCTGCGAAGGCCCAAG
CGCATCATCATCCGTGGCCATGACGAGAGGGAACACCCTTTCCTGGTGAAGGGTGGCGAGGACCTGCGGC
AGGACCAGCGCGTGGAGCAGCTCTTCCAGGTCATGAATGGGATCCTGGCCCAAGACTCCGCCTGCAGCCA
GAGGGCCCTGCAGCTGAGGACCTATAGCGTTGTGCCCATGACCTCCAGGTTAGGATTAATTGAGTGGCTT
GAAAATACTGTTACCTTGAAGGACCTTCTTTTGAACACCATGTCCCAAGAGGAGAAGGCGGCTTACCTGA
GTGATCCCAGGGCACCGCCGTGTGAATATAAAGATTGGCTGACAAAAATGTCAGGAAAACATGATGTTGG
AGCTTACATGCTAATGTATAAGGGCGCTAATCGTACTGAAACAGTCACGTCTTTTAGAAAACGAGAAAGT
AAAGTGCCTGCTGATCTCTTAAAGCGGGCCTTCGTGAGGATGAGTACAAGCCCTGAGGCTTTCCTGGCGC
TCCGCTCCCACTTCGCCAGCTCTCACGCTCTGATATGCATCAGCCACTGGATCCTCGGGATTGGAGACAG
ACATCTGAACAACTTTATGGTGGCCATGGAGACTGGTGGCGTGATCGGGATCGACTTTGGGCATGCGTTT
GGATCCGCTACACAGTTTCTGCCAGTCCCTGAGTTGATGCCTTTTCGGCTAACTCGCCAGTTTATCAATC
TGATGTTACCAATGAAAGAAACGGGCCTTATGTACAGCATCATGGTACACGCACTCCGGGCCTTCCGCTC
AGACCCTGGCCTGCTCACCAACACCATGGATGTGTTTGTCAAGGAGCCCTCCTTTGATTGGAAAAATTTT
GAACAGAAAATGCTGAAAAAAGGAGGGTCATGGATTCAAGAAATAAATGTTGCTGAAAAAAATTGGTACC
CCCGACAGAAAATATGTTACGCTAAGAGAAAGTTAGCAGGTGCCAATCCAGCAGTCATTACTTGTGATGA
GCTACTCCTGGGTCATGAGAAGGCCCCTGCCTTCAGAGACTATGTGGCTGTGGCACGAGGAAGCAAAGAT
CACAACATTCGTGCCCAAGAACCAGAGAGTGGGCTTTCAGAAGAGACTCAAGTGAAGTGCCTGATGGACC
AGGCAACAGACCCCAACATCCTTGGCAGAACCTGGGAAGGATGGGAGCCCTGGATGTGAGGTCTGCGGCC
GCGATCTGTCGACGATAAACCCGCTGATCAGCCTCGACTGTGCCTTCTAGTTGCCAGCCATCTGTTGTTT
GCCCCTCCCCCGTGCCTTCCTTGACCCTGGAAGGTGCCACTCCCACTGTCCTTTCCTAATAAAATGAGGA
AATTGCATCGCATTGTCTGAGTAGGTGTCATTCTATTCTGGGGGGTGGGGTGGGGCAGGACAGCAAGGGG
GAGGATTGGGAAGACAATAGCAGGCATGCTGGGGATGCGGTGGGCTCTATGGCTTCTGAGGCGGAAAGAA
CCAGATCGGATCCATCGATATAACTTCGTATAGGAGACTTTATACGAAGTTATCTCGATGAAGGGGTTCT
CTAGATCGAGAATTCACTGGCCGTCGTTTTACAAGGCGCGCCCCCGGGTACCGAGCTCGAATTCACTGGC
CGTCGTTTTACAACGTCGTGACTGGGAAAACCCTGGCG
Features (pLannotate 1.2.2; 19 found; start..end, strand, type, name):
    105..209     +  promoter       AmpR promoter: bla
    210..1070    +  CDS            AmpR: β-lactamase; bla; confers resistance to ampicillin, carbenicillin, and related antibiotics
   1241..1829    +  rep_origin     ori: high-copy-number ColE1/pMB1/pBR322/pUC origin of replication
   2015..2064    -  misc_feature   bom (fragment): basis of mobility region from pBR322
   2113..2131    -  misc_feature   MCS (fragment): pUC18/19 multiple cloning site
   2134..2167    -  protein_bind   loxP: Cre-mediated recombination occurs in the 8-bp core sequence (GCATACAT). Cre recombinase
   2195..2253    +  misc_recomb    baculovirus recombination region (ORF603) (fragment): contains ORF603 and part of lef2
   2315..2618    +  enhancer       CMV enhancer: human cytomegalovirus immediate early enhancer
   2624..2745    +  promoter       chicken β-actin promoter (fragment): contains a 21-bp deletion relative to the standard chicken β-actin promoter
   2759..2780    +  promoter       chicken β-actin promoter (fragment): No description available
   2777..2800    +  promoter       chicken β-actin promoter (fragment): No description available
   2912..3047    +  intron         hybrid intron (fragment): hybrid between chicken β-actin (CBA) and minute virus of mice (MMV) introns (Gray et al., 2011)
   3073..15456   +  CDS            PRKDC: PRKDC_HUMAN - Also known as HYRC, HYRC1. Experimental evidence at protein level: Swiss-Prot protein existence level 1. Serine/threonine-protein kinase that acts as a molecular sensor for DNA damage. Involved in DNA non-homologous end joining (NHEJ) required for double-strand break (DSB) repair and V(D)J recombination (PubMed:11955432, PubMed:12649176, PubMed:14734805). Must be bound to DNA to express its catalytic properties. Promotes processing of hairpin DNA structures in V(D)J recombination by activation of the hairpin endonuclease artemis (DCLRE1C) (PubMed:11955432). The assembly of the DN
  15508..15732   +  polyA_signal   bGH poly(A) signal: bovine growth hormone polyadenylation signal
  15736..15754   +  promoter       SV40 promoter (fragment): SV40 enhancer and early promoter
  15770..15803   +  protein_bind   lox2272: Cre-mediated recombination occurs in the 8-bp core sequence (GGATACTT). lox2272 sites are compatible with each other, but incompatible with loxP or loxN sites (Lee and Saito, 1988). Cre recombinase
  15832..15854   +  CDS            lacZα (fragment): LacZα fragment of β-galactosidase; lacZ fragment
  15862..15884   -  misc_feature   MCS (fragment): pUC18/19 multiple cloning site
  15881..15928   +  CDS            lacZα (fragment): LacZα fragment of β-galactosidase; lacZ fragment
