[The description below was written by a language model from this plasmid's Addgene catalogue record and pLannotate feature annotations shown in this document.]
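Description:
RMCE ABCDE>ala DNA-PKcs is a mammalian expression plasmid of about 15.9 kb, built on the psm7 backbone and designed as a donor for recombinase-mediated cassette exchange. It is propagated in bacteria through a ColE1/pUC-type origin with ampicillin selection from the β-lactamase gene. The feature annotation labels this origin type as high-copy, but the catalogue lists the plasmid as low copy and specifies a recombination-deficient stable strain, which fits a very large insert. Short remnants of lacZα, a pUC multiple cloning site, the bom region and a baculovirus recombination region are annotated as fragments and appear to be cloning leftovers with no evident function.

The payload is the full-length human PRKDC coding sequence (roughly 12.4 kb), which encodes DNA-PKcs, the catalytic subunit of the DNA-dependent protein kinase that acts in non-homologous end joining and V(D)J recombination. This version carries alanine substitutions at positions 2609, 2612, 2620, 2624, 2638 and 2647, so the "ABCDE" cluster can no longer be phosphorylated. Expression is driven by a CAG-like arrangement consisting of the CMV enhancer, chicken β-actin promoter fragments and a hybrid intron, and it is terminated by the bovine growth hormone polyadenylation signal. No epitope tag, reporter or mammalian selection marker is annotated.

The whole expression unit sits between a loxP site and a lox2272 site. These two sites are incompatible with each other, so Cre can swap the cassette into a genomic landing pad bearing the same pair of sites without simply excising it, yielding single-copy integration at a defined locus. The record does not describe the landing pad or the recipient cell line. The associated publication concerns end processing within synaptic complexes during non-homologous end joining, which suggests the construct is used to study how loss of ABCDE phosphorylation affects that repair pathway.
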