Addgene plasmid #233914: RMCE ABCDE>ala DNA-PKcs
Depositing lab: Katheryn Meek. Publication: Two distinct long-range synaptic complexes promote different aspects of end processing prior to repair of DNA breaks by non-homologous end joining. Buehl CJ, Goff NJ, Hardwick SW, Gellert M, Blundell TL, Yang W, Chaplin AK, Meek K. Mol Cell. 2023 Mar 2;83(5):698-714.e4. doi: 10.1016/j.molcel.2023.01.012. Epub 2023 Jan 31. PubMed 36724784.
Backbone
  Vector backbone: psm7
  Vector type: Mammalian Expression
Growth in bacteria
  Bacterial resistance: Ampicillin, 100 μg/mL
  Growth temperature: 30°C
  Growth strain: NEB Stable
  Copy number: Low Copy
Gene/Insert
  Gene/Insert name: human DNA-PKcs ABCDE phosphorylation site mutant
  Species: H. sapiens (human)
  Mutation: phosphorylation sites 2609, 2612, 2620, 2624, 2638, 2647 alanine substituted
  Entrez Gene: PRKDC (a.k.a. DNA-PKC, DNA-PKcs, DNAPK, DNAPKc, DNPK1, HYRC, HYRC1, IMD26, XRCC7, p350)
Terms and licenses: Academic/Nonprofit Terms; Industry Terms: Not Available to Industry
How to cite: RMCE ABCDE>ala DNA-PKcs was a gift from Katheryn Meek (Addgene plasmid # 233914 ; http://n2t.net/addgene:233914 ; RRID:Addgene_233914)
